>Addgene plasmid #84244 | pSLQ2842 pPB: CAG-GID1-VPR-IRES-Zeo-WPRE PGK-GAI-tagBFP-SadCas9 | depositor full sequence | sequence record 160887 | pSLQ2842 pPB: CAG-GID1-VPR-IRES-Zeo-WPRE PGK-GAI-tagBFP-SadCas9 sequence 13933 bps
CCATGGTCGAGGTGAGCCCCACGTTCTGCTTCACTCTCCCCATCTCCCCCCCCTCCCCACCCCCAATTTT
GTATTTATTTATTTTTTAATTATTTTGTGCAGCGATGGGGGCGGGGGGGGGGGGGGGGCGCGCGCCAGGC
GGGGCGGGGCGGGGCGAGGGGCGGGGCGGGGCGAGGCGGAGAGGTGCGGCGGCAGCCAATCAGAGCGGCG
CGCTCCGAAAGTTTCCTTTTATGGCGAGGCGGCGGCGGCGGCGGCCCTATAAAAAGCGAAGCGCGCGGCG
GGCGGGGAGTCGCTGCGACGCTGCCTTCGCCCCGTGCCCCGCTCCGCCGCCGCCTCGCGCCGCCCGCCCC
GGCTCTGACTGACCGCGTTACTCCCACAGGTGAGCGGGCGGGACGGCCCTTCTCCTCCGGGCTGTAATTA
GCGCTTGGTTTAATGACGGCTTGTTTCTTTTCTGTGGCTGCGTGAAAGCCTTGAGGGGCTCCGGGAGGGC
CCTTTGTGCGGGGGGAGCGGCTCGGGGGGTGCGTGCGTGTGTGTGTGCGTGGGGAGCGCCGCGTGCGGCT
CCGCGCTGCCCGGCGGCTGTGAGCGCTGCGGGCGCGGCGCGGGGCTTTGTGCGCTCCGCAGTGTGCGCGA
GGGGAGCGCGGCCGGGGGCGGTGCCCCGCGGTGCGGGGGGGGCTGCGAGGGGAACAAAGGCTGCGTGCGG
GGTGTGTGCGTGGGGGGGTGAGCAGGGGGTGTGGGCGCGTCGGTCGGGCTGCAACCCCCCCTGCACCCCC
CTCCCCGAGTTGCTGAGCACGGCCCGGCTTCGGGTGCGGGGCTCCGTACGGGGCGTGGCGCGGGGCTCGC
CGTGCCGGGCGGGGGGTGGCGGCAGGTGGGGGTGCCGGGCGGGGCGGGGCCGCCTCGGGCCGGGGAGGGC
TCGGGGGAGGGGCGCGGCGGCCCCCGGAGCGCCGGCGGCTGTCGAGGCGCGGCGAGCCGCAGCCATTGCC
TTTTATGGTAATCGTGCGAGAGGGCGCAGGGACTTCCTTTGTCCCAAATCTGTGCGGAGCCGAAATCTGG
GAGGCGCCGCCGCACCCCCTCTAGCGGGCGCGGGGCGAAGCGGTGCGGCGCCGGCAGGAAGGAAATGGGC
GGGGAGGGCCTTCGTGCGTCGCCGCGCCGCCGTCCCCTTCTCCCTCTCCAGCCTCGGGGCTGTCCGCGGG
GGGACGGCTGCCTTCGGGGGGGACGGGGCAGGGCGGGGTTCGGCTTCTGGCGTGTGACCGGCGGCTCTAG
AGCCTCTGCTAACCATGTTCATGCCTTCTTCTTTTTCCTACAGCTCCTGGGCAACGTGCTGGTTATTGTG
CTGTCTCATCATTTTGGCAAAGAATTCGCCACCATGGCTGCGAGCGATGAAGTTAATCTTATTGAGAGCA
GAACAGTGGTTCCTCTCAATACATGGGTTTTAATATCCAACTTCAAAGTAGCCTACAATATCCTTCGTCG
CCCTGATGGAACCTTTAACCGACACTTAGCTGAGTATCTAGACCGTAAAGTCACTGCAAACGCCAATCCG
GTTGATGGGGTTTTCTCGTTCGATGTCTTGATTGATCGCAGGATCAATCTTCTAAGCAGAGTCTATAGAC
CAGCTTATGCAGATCAAGAGCAACCTCCTAGTATTTTAGATCTCGAGAAGCCTGTTGATGGCGACATTGT
CCCTGTTATATTGTTCTTCCATGGAGGTAGCTTTGCTCATTCTTCTGCAAACAGTGCCATCTACGATACT
CTTTGTCGCAGGCTTGTTGGTTTGTGCAAGTGTGTTGTTGTCTCTGTGAATTATCGGCGTGCACCAGAGA
ATCCATACCCTTGTGCTTATGATGATGGTTGGATTGCTCTTAATTGGGTTAACTCGAGATCTTGGCTTAA
ATCCAAGAAAGACTCAAAGGTCCATATTTTCTTGGCTGGTGATAGCTCTGGAGGTAACATCGCGCATAAT
GTGGCTTTAAGAGCGGGTGAATCGGGAATCGATGTTTTGGGGAACATTCTGCTGAATCCTATGTTTGGTG
GGAATGAGAGAACGGAGTCTGAGAAAAGTTTGGATGGGAAATACTTTGTGACGGTTAGAGACCGCGATTG
GTACTGGAAAGCGTTTTTACCCGAGGGAGAAGATAGAGAGCATCCAGCGTGTAATCCGTTTAGCCCGAGA
GGGAAAAGCTTAGAAGGAGTGAGTTTCCCCAAGAGTCTTGTGGTTGTCGCGGGTTTGGATTTGATTAGAG
ATTGGCAGTTGGCATACGCGGAAGGGCTCAAGAAAGCGGGTCAAGAGGTTAAGCTTATGCATTTAGAGAA
AGCAACTGTTGGGTTTTACCTCTTGCCTAATAACAATCATTTCCATAATGTTATGGATGAGATTTCGGCG
TTTGTAAACGCGGAATGTGAATTCTCAAGCGCTGCAGGTACTAGTGATGCTTTAGACGATTTTGACTTAG
ATATGCTTGGTTCAGACGCGTTAGACGACTTCGACCTAGACATGTTAGGCTCAGATGCATTGGACGACTT
CGATTTAGATATGTTGGGCTCCGATGCCCTAGATGACTTTGATCTAGATATGCTAGGTAGTCCCAAAAAG
AAGAGGAAAGTGGGATCCCAGTATCTGCCCGACACAGATGATAGACACCGAATCGAAGAGAAACGCAAGC
GAACGTATGAAACCTTCAAATCGATCATGAAGAAATCGCCCTTCTCGGGTCCGACCGATCCCAGGCCCCC
ACCGAGAAGGATTGCGGTCCCGTCCCGCTCGTCGGCCAGCGTGCCGAAGCCTGCGCCGCAGCCCTACCCC
TTCACGTCGAGCCTGAGCACAATCAATTATGACGAGTTCCCGACGATGGTGTTCCCCTCGGGACAAATCT
CACAAGCCTCGGCGCTCGCACCAGCGCCTCCCCAAGTCCTTCCGCAAGCGCCTGCCCCAGCGCCTGCACC
GGCAATGGTGTCCGCCCTCGCACAGGCCCCTGCGCCCGTCCCCGTGCTCGCGCCTGGACCGCCCCAGGCG
GTCGCTCCACCGGCTCCGAAGCCGACGCAGGCCGGAGAGGGAACACTCTCCGAAGCACTTCTTCAACTCC
AGTTTGATGACGAGGATCTTGGAGCACTCCTTGGAAACTCGACAGACCCTGCGGTGTTTACCGACCTCGC
GTCAGTAGATAACTCCGAATTTCAGCAGCTTTTGAACCAGGGTATCCCGGTCGCGCCACATACAACGGAG
CCCATGTTGATGGAATACCCCGAAGCAATCACGAGACTTGTGACGGGAGCGCAGCGGCCTCCCGATCCCG
CACCCGCACCTTTGGGGGCACCTGGCCTCCCTAACGGACTTTTGAGCGGCGACGAGGATTTCTCCTCCAT
CGCCGATATGGATTTCTCAGCCTTGCTGTCACAGATTTCCAGCGGCTCTGGCAGCGGCAGCCGGGATTCC
AGGGAAGGGATGTTTTTGCCGAAGCCTGAGGCCGGCTCCGCTATTAGTGACGTGTTTGAGGGCCGCGAGG
TGTGCCAGCCAAAACGAATCCGGCCATTTCATCCTCCAGGAAGTCCATGGGCCAACCGCCCACTCCCCGC
CAGCCTCGCACCAACACCAACCGGTCCAGTACATGAGCCAGTCGGGTCACTGACCCCGGCACCAGTCCCT
CAGCCACTGGATCCAGCGCCCGCAGTGACTCCCGAGGCCAGTCACCTGTTGGAGGATCCCGATGAAGAGA
CGAGCCAGGCTGTCAAAGCCCTTCGGGAGATGGCCGATACTGTGATTCCCCAGAAGGAAGAGGCTGCAAT
CTGTGGCCAAATGGACCTTTCCCATCCGCCCCCAAGGGGCCATCTGGATGAGCTGACAACCACACTTGAG
TCCATGACCGAGGATCTGAACCTGGACTCACCCCTGACCCCGGAATTGAACGAGATTCTGGATACCTTCC
TGAACGACGAGTGCCTCTTGCATGCCATGCATATCAGCACAGGACTGTCCATCTTCGACACATCTCTGTT
TTGAATTTAAATAATTCGCCCCTCTCCCTCCCCCCCCCCTAACGTTACTGGCCGAAGCCGCTTGGAATAA
GGCCGGTGTGCGTTTGTCTATATGTTATTTTCCACCATATTGCCGTCTTTTGGCAATGTGAGGGCCCGGA
AACCTGGCCCTGTCTTCTTGACGAGCATTCCTAGGGGTCTTTCCCCTCTCGCCAAAGGAATGCAAGGTCT
GTTGAATGTCGTGAAGGAAGCAGTTCCTCTGGAAGCTTCTTGAAGACAAACAACGTCTGTAGCGACCCTT
TGCAGGCAGCGGAACCCCCCACCTGGCGACAGGTGCCTCTGCGGCCAAAAGCCACGTGTATAAGATACAC
CTGCAAAGGCGGCACAACCCCAGTGCCACGTTGTGAGTTGGATAGTTGTGGAAAGAGTCAAATGGCTCTC
CTCAAGCGTATTCAACAAGGGGCTGAAGGATGCCCAGAAGGTACCCCATTGTATGGGATCTGATCTGGGG
CCTCGGTGCACATGCTTTACGTGTGTTTAGTCGAGGTTAAAAAACGTCTAGGCCCCCCGAACCACGGGGA
CGTGGTTTTCCTTTGAAAAACACGATGATAATATGGCCACAACCGGATCCGGAGCTACCATGGCCAAGTT
GACCAGTGCCGTTCCGGTGCTCACCGCGCGCGACGTCGCCGGAGCGGTCGAGTTCTGGACCGACCGGCTC
GGGTTCTCCCGGGACTTCGTGGAGGACGACTTCGCCGGTGTGGTCCGGGACGACGTGACCCTGTTCATCA
GCGCGGTCCAGGACCAGGTGGTGCCGGACAACACCCTGGCCTGGGTGTGGGTGCGCGGCCTGGACGAGCT
GTACGCCGAGTGGTCGGAGGTCGTGTCCACGAACTTCCGGGACGCCTCCGGGCCGGCCATGACCGAGATC
GGCGAGCAGCCGTGGGGGCGGGAGTTCGCCCTGCGCGACCCGGCCGGCAACTGCGTGCACTTCGTGGCCG
AGGAGCAGGACTGAGTTTAAACCATGCAAGCTTGATATCAAGCTTATCGATAATCAACCTCTGGATTACA
AAATTTGTGAAAGATTGACTGGTATTCTTAACTATGTTGCTCCTTTTACGCTATGTGGATACGCTGCTTT
AATGCCTTTGTATCATGCTATTGCTTCCCGTATGGCTTTCATTTTCTCCTCCTTGTATAAATCCTGGTTG
CTGTCTCTTTATGAGGAGTTGTGGCCCGTTGTCAGGCAACGTGGCGTGGTGTGCACTGTGTTTGCTGACG
CAACCCCCACTGGTTGGGGCATTGCCACCACCTGTCAGCTCCTTTCCGGGACTTTCGCTTTCCCCCTCCC
TATTGCCACGGCGGAACTCATCGCCGCCTGCCTTGCCCGCTGCTGGACAGGGGCTCGGCTGTTGGGCACT
GACAATTCCGTGGTGTTGTCGGGGAAATCATCGTCCTTTCCTTGGCTGCTCGCCTGTGTTGCCACCTGGA
TTCTGCGCGGGACGTCCTTCTGCTACGTCCCTTCGGCCCTCAATCCAGCGGACCTTCCTTCCCGCGGCCT
GCTGCCGGCTCTGCGGCCTCTTCCGCGTCTTCGCCTTCGCCCTCAGACGAGTCGGATCTCCCTTTGGGCC
GCCTCCCCGCATCCTGCAGGTAATTCTACCGGGTAGGGGAGGCGCTTTTCCCAAGGCAGTCTGGAGCATG
CGCTTTAGCAGCCCCGCTGGGCACTTGGCGCTACACAAGTGGCCTCTGGCCTCGCACACATTCCACATCC
ACCGGTAGGCGCCAACCGGCTCCGTTCTTTGGTGGCCCCTTCGCGCCACCTTCTACTCCTCCCCTAGTCA
GGAAGTTCCCCCCCGCCCCGCAGCTCGCGTCGTGCAGGACGTGACAAATGGAAGTAGCACGTCTCACTAG
GCTCGTGCAGATGGACAGCACCGCTGAGCAATGGAAGCGGGTAGGCCTTTGGGGCAGCGGCCAATAGCAG
CTTTGCTCCTTCGCTTTCTGGGCTCAGAGGCTGGGAAGGGGTGGGTCCGGGGGCGGGCTCAGGGGCGGGC
TCAGGGGCGGGGCGGGCGCCCGAAGGTCCTCCGGAGGCCCGGCATTCTGCACGCTTCAAAAGCGCACGTC
TGCCGCGCTGTTCTCCTCTTCCTCATCTCCGGGCCTTTCGACCTGCAGCCCAAGCTTGTCGACGCCACCA
TGAAGAGAGATCATCATCATCATCATCATCAAGATAAGAAGACTATGATGATGAATGAAGAAGACGACGG
TAACGGCATGGATGAGCTTCTAGCTGTTCTTGGTTACAAGGTTAGGTCATCCGAAATGGCTGATGTTGCT
CAGAAACTCGAGCAGCTTGAAGTTATGATGTCTAATGTTCAAGAAGACGATCTTTCTCAACTCGCTACTG
AGACTGTTCACTATAATCCGGCGGAGCTTTACACGTGGCTTGATTCTATGCTCACCGACCTTAATCATAT
GTCAAGCGCTGCAGGTGCTACCATGAGCGAGCTGATTAAGGAGAACATGCACATGAAGCTGTACATGGAG
GGCACCGTGGACAACCATCACTTCAAGTGCACATCCGAGGGCGAAGGCAAGCCCTACGAGGGCACCCAGA
CCATGAGAATCAAGGTGGTCGAGGGCGGCCCTCTCCCCTTCGCCTTCGACATCCTGGCTACTAGCTTCCT
CTACGGCAGCAAGACCTTCATCAACCACACCCAGGGCATCCCCGACTTCTTCAAGCAGTCCTTCCCTGAG
GGCTTCACATGGGAGAGAGTCACCACATACGAAGACGGGGGCGTGCTGACCGCTACCCAGGACACCAGCC
TCCAGGACGGCTGCCTCATCTACAACGTCAAGATCAGAGGGGTGAACTTCACATCCAACGGCCCTGTGAT
GCAGAAGAAAACACTCGGCTGGGAGGCCTTCACCGAGACGCTGTACCCCGCTGACGGCGGCCTGGAAGGC
AGAAACGACATGGCCCTGAAGCTCGTGGGCGGGAGCCATCTGATCGCAAACATCAAGACCACATATAGAT
CCAAGAAACCCGCTAAGAACCTCAAGATGCCTGGCGTCTACTATGTGGACTACAGACTGGAAAGAATCAA
GGAGGCCAACAACGAGACCTACGTCGAGCAGCACGAGGTGGCAGTGGCCAGATACTGCGACCTCCCTAGC
AAACTGGGGCACAAGCTTAATGGTGGAGGCTCTGGAATGGCCCCAAAGAAGAAGCGGAAGGTCGGTATCC
ACGGAGTCCCAGCAGCCAAGCGGAACTACATCCTGGGCCTGGCCATCGGCATCACCAGCGTGGGCTACGG
CATCATCGACTACGAGACACGGGACGTGATCGATGCCGGCGTGCGGCTGTTCAAAGAGGCCAACGTGGAA
AACAACGAGGGCAGGCGGAGCAAGAGAGGCGCCAGAAGGCTGAAGCGGCGGAGGCGGCATAGAATCCAGA
GAGTGAAGAAGCTGCTGTTCGACTACAACCTGCTGACCGACCACAGCGAGCTGAGCGGCATCAACCCCTA
CGAGGCCAGAGTGAAGGGCCTGAGCCAGAAGCTGAGCGAGGAAGAGTTCTCTGCCGCCCTGCTGCACCTG
GCCAAGAGAAGAGGCGTGCACAACGTGAACGAGGTGGAAGAGGACACCGGCAACGAGCTGTCCACCAAAG
AGCAGATCAGCCGGAACAGCAAGGCCCTGGAAGAGAAATACGTGGCCGAACTGCAGCTGGAACGGCTGAA
GAAAGACGGCGAAGTGCGGGGCAGCATCAACAGATTCAAGACCAGCGACTACGTGAAAGAAGCCAAACAG
CTGCTGAAGGTGCAGAAGGCCTACCACCAGCTGGACCAGAGCTTCATCGACACCTACATCGACCTGCTGG
AAACCCGGCGGACCTACTATGAGGGACCTGGCGAGGGCAGCCCCTTCGGCTGGAAGGACATCAAAGAATG
GTACGAGATGCTGATGGGCCACTGCACCTACTTCCCCGAGGAACTGCGGAGCGTGAAGTACGCCTACAAC
GCCGACCTGTACAACGCCCTGAACGACCTGAACAATCTCGTGATCACCAGGGACGAGAACGAGAAGCTGG
AATATTACGAGAAGTTCCAGATCATCGAGAACGTGTTCAAGCAGAAGAAGAAGCCCACCCTGAAGCAGAT
CGCCAAAGAAATCCTCGTGAACGAAGAGGATATTAAGGGCTACAGAGTGACCAGCACCGGCAAGCCCGAG
TTCACCAACCTGAAGGTGTACCACGACATCAAGGACATTACCGCCCGGAAAGAGATTATTGAGAACGCCG
AGCTGCTGGATCAGATTGCCAAGATCCTGACCATCTACCAGAGCAGCGAGGACATCCAGGAAGAACTGAC
CAATCTGAACTCCGAGCTGACCCAGGAAGAGATCGAGCAGATCTCTAATCTGAAGGGCTATACCGGCACC
CACAACCTGAGCCTGAAGGCCATCAACCTGATCCTGGACGAGCTGTGGCACACCAACGACAACCAGATCG
CTATCTTCAACCGGCTGAAGCTGGTGCCCAAGAAGGTGGACCTGTCCCAGCAGAAAGAGATCCCCACCAC
CCTGGTGGACGACTTCATCCTGAGCCCCGTCGTGAAGAGAAGCTTCATCCAGAGCATCAAAGTGATCAAC
GCCATCATCAAGAAGTACGGCCTGCCCAACGACATCATTATCGAGCTGGCCCGCGAGAAGAACTCCAAGG
ACGCCCAGAAAATGATCAACGAGATGCAGAAGCGGAACCGGCAGACCAACGAGCGGATCGAGGAAATCAT
CCGGACCACCGGCAAAGAGAACGCCAAGTACCTGATCGAGAAGATCAAGCTGCACGACATGCAGGAAGGC
AAGTGCCTGTACAGCCTGGAAGCCATCCCTCTGGAAGATCTGCTGAACAACCCCTTCAACTATGAGGTGG
ACCACATCATCCCCAGAAGCGTGTCCTTCGACAACAGCTTCAACAACAAGGTGCTCGTGAAGCAGGAAGA
AGCCAGCAAGAAGGGCAACCGGACCCCATTCCAGTACCTGAGCAGCAGCGACAGCAAGATCAGCTACGAA
ACCTTCAAGAAGCACATCCTGAATCTGGCCAAGGGCAAGGGCAGAATCAGCAAGACCAAGAAAGAGTATC
TGCTGGAAGAACGGGACATCAACAGGTTCTCCGTGCAGAAAGACTTCATCAACCGGAACCTGGTGGATAC
CAGATACGCCACCAGAGGCCTGATGAACCTGCTGCGGAGCTACTTCAGAGTGAACAACCTGGACGTGAAA
GTGAAGTCCATCAATGGCGGCTTCACCAGCTTTCTGCGGCGGAAGTGGAAGTTTAAGAAAGAGCGGAACA
AGGGGTACAAGCACCACGCCGAGGACGCCCTGATCATTGCCAACGCCGATTTCATCTTCAAAGAGTGGAA
GAAACTGGACAAGGCCAAAAAAGTGATGGAAAACCAGATGTTCGAGGAAAAGCAGGCCGAGAGCATGCCC
GAGATCGAAACCGAGCAGGAGTACAAAGAGATCTTCATCACCCCCCACCAGATCAAGCACATTAAGGACT
TCAAGGACTACAAGTACAGCCACCGGGTGGACAAGAAGCCTAATAGAGAGCTGATTAACGACACCCTGTA
CTCCACCCGGAAGGACGACAAGGGCAACACCCTGATCGTGAACAATCTGAACGGCCTGTACGACAAGGAC
AATGACAAGCTGAAAAAGCTGATCAACAAGAGCCCCGAAAAGCTGCTGATGTACCACCACGACCCCCAGA
CCTACCAGAAACTGAAGCTGATTATGGAACAGTACGGCGACGAGAAGAATCCCCTGTACAAGTACTACGA
GGAAACCGGGAACTACCTGACCAAGTACTCCAAAAAGGACAACGGCCCCGTGATCAAGAAGATTAAGTAT
TACGGCAACAAACTGAACGCCCATCTGGACATCACCGACGACTACCCCAACAGCAGAAACAAGGTCGTGA
AGCTGTCCCTGAAGCCCTACAGATTCGACGTGTACCTGGACAATGGCGTGTACAAGTTCGTGACCGTGAA
GAATCTGGATGTGATCAAAAAAGAAAACTACTACGAAGTGAATAGCAAGTGCTATGAGGAAGCTAAGAAG
CTGAAGAAGATCAGCAACCAGGCCGAGTTTATCGCCTCCTTCTACAACAACGATCTGATCAAGATCAACG
GCGAGCTGTATAGAGTGATCGGCGTGAACAACGACCTGCTGAACCGGATCGAAGTGAACATGATCGACAT
CACCTACCGCGAGTACCTGGAAAACATGAACGACAAGAGGCCCCCCAGGATCATTAAGACAATCGCCTCC
AAGACCCAGAGCATTAAGAAGTACAGCACAGACATTCTGGGCAACCTGTATGAAGTGAAATCTAAGAAGC
ACCCTCAGATCATCAAAAAGGGCAAAAGGCCGGCGGCCACGAAAAAGGCCGGCCAGGCAAAAAAGAAAAA
GTAACTCGAGCTAGTTAAAAGTTTTGTTACTTTATAGAAGAAATTTTGAGTTTTTGTTTTTTTTTAATAA
ATAAATAAACATAAATAAATTGTTTGTTGAATTTATTATTAGTATGTAAGTGTAAATATAATAAAACTTA
ATATCTATTCAAATTAATAAATAAACCTCGATATACAGACCGATAAAACACATGCGTCAATTTTACGCAT
GATTATCTTTAACGTACGTCACAATATGATTATCTTTCTAGGGTTAATCTAGTATACGCGTATGCGGCCG
CTTAATTAATCCAGCTTTTGTTCCCTTTAGTGAGGGTTAATTGCGCGCTTGGCGTAATCATGGTCATAGC
TGTTTCCTGTGTGAAATTGTTATCCGCTCACAATTCCACACAACATACGAGCCGGAAGCATAAAGTGTAA
AGCCTGGGGTGCCTAATGAGTGAGCTAACTCACATTAATTGCGTTGCGCTCACTGCCCGCTTTCCAGTCG
GGAAACCTGTCGTGCCAGCTGCATTAATGAATCGGCCAACGCGCGGGGAGAGGCGGTTTGCGTATTGGGC
GCTCTTCCGCTTCCTCGCTCACTGACTCGCTGCGCTCGGTCGTTCGGCTGCGGCGAGCGGTATCAGCTCA
CTCAAAGGCGGTAATACGGTTATCCACAGAATCAGGGGATAACGCAGGAAAGAACATGTGAGCAAAAGGC
CAGCAAAAGGCCAGGAACCGTAAAAAGGCCGCGTTGCTGGCGTTTTTCCATAGGCTCCGCCCCCCTGACG
AGCATCACAAAAATCGACGCTCAAGTCAGAGGTGGCGAAACCCGACAGGACTATAAAGATACCAGGCGTT
TCCCCCTGGAAGCTCCCTCGTGCGCTCTCCTGTTCCGACCCTGCCGCTTACCGGATACCTGTCCGCCTTT
CTCCCTTCGGGAAGCGTGGCGCTTTCTCATAGCTCACGCTGTAGGTATCTCAGTTCGGTGTAGGTCGTTC
GCTCCAAGCTGGGCTGTGTGCACGAACCCCCCGTTCAGCCCGACCGCTGCGCCTTATCCGGTAACTATCG
TCTTGAGTCCAACCCGGTAAGACACGACTTATCGCCACTGGCAGCAGCCACTGGTAACAGGATTAGCAGA
GCGAGGTATGTAGGCGGTGCTACAGAGTTCTTGAAGTGGTGGCCTAACTACGGCTACACTAGAAGGACAG
TATTTGGTATCTGCGCTCTGCTGAAGCCAGTTACCTTCGGAAAAAGAGTTGGTAGCTCTTGATCCGGCAA
ACAAACCACCGCTGGTAGCGGTGGTTTTTTTGTTTGCAAGCAGCAGATTACGCGCAGAAAAAAAGGATCT
CAAGAAGATCCTTTGATCTTTTCTACGGGGTCTGACGCTCAGTGGAACGAAAACTCACGTTAAGGGATTT
TGGTCATGAGATTATCAAAAAGGATCTTCACCTAGATCCTTTTAAATTAAAAATGAAGTTTTAAATCAAT
CTAAAGTATATATGAGTAAACTTGGTCTGACAGTTACCAATGCTTAATCAGTGAGGCACCTATCTCAGCG
ATCTGTCTATTTCGTTCATCCATAGTTGCCTGACTCCCCGTCGTGTAGATAACTACGATACGGGAGGGCT
TACCATCTGGCCCCAGTGCTGCAATGATACCGCGAGACCCACGCTCACCGGCTCCAGATTTATCAGCAAT
AAACCAGCCAGCCGGAAGGGCCGAGCGCAGAAGTGGTCCTGCAACTTTATCCGCCTCCATCCAGTCTATT
AATTGTTGCCGGGAAGCTAGAGTAAGTAGTTCGCCAGTTAATAGTTTGCGCAACGTTGTTGCCATTGCTA
CAGGCATCGTGGTGTCACGCTCGTCGTTTGGTATGGCTTCATTCAGCTCCGGTTCCCAACGATCAAGGCG
AGTTACATGATCCCCCATGTTGTGCAAAAAAGCGGTTAGCTCCTTCGGTCCTCCGATCGTTGTCAGAAGT
AAGTTGGCCGCAGTGTTATCACTCATGGTTATGGCAGCACTGCATAATTCTCTTACTGTCATGCCATCCG
TAAGATGCTTTTCTGTGACTGGTGAGTACTCAACCAAGTCATTCTGAGAATAGTGTATGCGGCGACCGAG
TTGCTCTTGCCCGGCGTCAATACGGGATAATACCGCGCCACATAGCAGAACTTTAAAAGTGCTCATCATT
GGAAAACGTTCTTCGGGGCGAAAACTCTCAAGGATCTTACCGCTGTTGAGATCCAGTTCGATGTAACCCA
CTCGTGCACCCAACTGATCTTCAGCATCTTTTACTTTCACCAGCGTTTCTGGGTGAGCAAAAACAGGAAG
GCAAAATGCCGCAAAAAAGGGAATAAGGGCGACACGGAAATGTTGAATACTCATACTCTTCCTTTTTCAA
TATTATTGAAGCATTTATCAGGGTTATTGTCTCATGAGCGGATACATATTTGAATGTATTTAGAAAAATA
AACAAATAGGGGTTCCGCGCACATTTCCCCGAAAAGTGCCACCTAAATTGTAAGCGTTAATATTTTGTTA
AAATTCGCGTTAAATTTTTGTTAAATCAGCTCATTTTTTAACCAATAGGCCGAAATCGGCAAAATCCCTT
ATAAATCAAAAGAATAGACCGAGATAGGGT
[37 nt withheld, positions 13051-13087]
AAAGAACGTGGACTCCAACGTCAAAGG
[49 nt withheld, positions 13115-13163]
T
[91 nt withheld, positions 13165-13255]
G
[124 nt withheld, positions 13257-13380]
CCCATTCGCCATTCAGGCTGCGCAACTGTTGGGAAGGGCGATCGGTGCGGGCCTCTTCGCTATTACGCCA
GCTGGCGAAAGGGGGATGTGCTGCAAGGCGATTAAGTTGGGTAACGCCAGGGTTTTCCCAGTCACGACGT
TGTAAAACGACGGCCAGTGAGCGCGCGTAATACGACTCACTATAGGGCGAATTGGGGCGCGCCATTCTAG
ATTAACCCTAGAAAGATAGTCTGCGTAAAATTGACGCATGCATTCTTGAAATATTGCTCTCTCTTTCTAA
ATAGCGCGAATCCGTCGCTGTGCATTTAGGACATCTCAGTCGCCGCTTGGAGCTCCCGTGAGGCGTGCTT
GTCAATGCGGTAAGTGTCACTGATTTTGAACTATAACGACCGCGTGAGTCAAAATGACGCATGATTATCT
TTTACGTGACTTTTAAGATTTAACTCATACGATAATTATATTGTTATTTCATGTTCTACTTACGTGATAA
CTTATTATATATATATTTTCTTGTTATAGATATCAACTAGAATGCTAGCATGGGCCCAGATCT
Features (pLannotate 1.2.2; 26 found; start..end, strand, type, name):
      7..284     +  promoter       chicken β-actin promoter: No description available
    286..1303    +  intron         chimeric intron: chimera between introns from chicken β-actin and rabbit β-globin
   1364..2398    +  CDS            GID1A: GID1A_ARATH - Also known as CXE10, GID1L1. Experimental evidence at protein level: Swiss-Prot protein existence level 1. Functions as soluble gibberellin (GA) receptor. GA is an essential hormone that regulates growth and development in plants. Binds with high affinity the biologically active gibberellin GA4, but has no affinity for the biologically inactive GAs. In response to GA, interacts with specific DELLA proteins, known as repressors of GA- induced growth, and targets them for degradation via proteasome. Seems to be required for GA signaling that controls root growth, seed germination,
   2435..2457    +  CDS            VP48 (fragment): 3 tandem repeats of the minimal activation domain of herpes simplex virus VP16 (Cheng et al., 2013)
   2609..3403    +  CDS            RELA (fragment): TF65_HUMAN - Also known as NFKB3. Experimental evidence at protein level: Swiss-Prot protein existence level 1. NF-kappa-B is a pleiotropic transcription factor present in almost all cell types and is the endpoint of a series of signal transduction events that are initiated by a vast array of stimuli related to many biological processes such as inflammation, immunity, differentiation, cell growth, tumorigenesis and apoptosis. NF-kappa-B is a homo- or heterodimeric complex formed by the Rel-like domain- containing proteins RELA/p65, RELB, NFKB1/p105, NFKB1/p50, REL and NFKB2/p52. The heterodime
   3422..3991    +  CDS            Rta AD: transcriptional activation domain from the human herpesvirus 4 (Epstein-Barr virus) replication and transcription activator Rta/BRLF1 (Hardwick et al., 1992; Chavez et al., 2015)
   4009..4594    +  misc_feature   IRES2: internal ribosome entry site (IRES) of the encephalomyocarditis virus (EMCV)
   4610..4984    +  CDS            BleoR: antibiotic-binding protein; Sh ble from Streptoalloteichus hindustanus; confers resistance to bleomycin, phleomycin, and Zeocin™
   5004..5022    +  misc_feature   MCS (fragment): pBluescript multiple cloning site
   5022..5610    +  misc_feature   WPRE: woodchuck hepatitis virus posttranscriptional regulatory element
   5631..6130    +  promoter       PGK promoter: mouse phosphoglycerate kinase 1 promoter
   6160..6453    +  CDS            GAI (fragment): GAI_ARATH - Also known as RGA2 From Arabidopsis thaliana (Mouse-ear cress).
   6463..7161    +  CDS            TagBFP: TagBFP is a basic (constitutively fluorescent) blue fluorescent protein published in 2008, derived from Entacmaea quadricolor. It is reported to be a very rapidly-maturing monomer with very low acid sensitivity.
   7228..10383   +  CDS            cas9: CAS9_STAAU - Experimental evidence at protein level: Swiss-Prot protein existence level 1. CRISPR (clustered regularly interspaced short palindromic repeat) is an adaptive immune system that provides protection against mobile genetic elements (viruses, transposable elements and conjugative plasmids). CRISPR clusters contain spacers, sequences complementary to antecedent mobile elements, and target invading nucleic acids. CRISPR clusters are transcribed and processed into CRISPR RNA (crRNA). In type II CRISPR systems correct processing of pre-crRNA requires a trans- encoded small RNA (tracrRNA)
  10384..10431   +  CDS            nucleoplasmin NLS: bipartite nuclear localization signal from nucleoplasmin
  10734..10752   -  promoter       T3 promoter: promoter for bacteriophage T3 RNA polymerase
  10795..10817   -  protein_bind   lac operator (fragment): The lac repressor binds to the lac operator to inhibit transcription in E. coli. This inhibition can be relieved by adding lactose or isopropyl-β-D-thiogalactopyranoside (IPTG). lac repressor encoded by lacI
  10821..10851   -  promoter       lac promoter: promoter for the E. coli lac operon
  10866..10887   -  protein_bind   CAP binding site: CAP binding activates transcription in the presence of cAMP. E. coli catabolite activator protein
  10900..10992   -  CDS            lacI (fragment): lac repressor; lacI; The lac repressor binds to the lac operator to inhibit transcription in E. coli. This inhibition can be relieved by adding lactose or isopropyl-β-D-thiogalactopyranoside (IPTG).
  11175..11763   -  rep_origin     ori: high-copy-number ColE1/pMB1/pBR322/pUC origin of replication
  11934..12794   -  CDS            AmpR: β-lactamase; bla; confers resistance to ampicillin, carbenicillin, and related antibiotics
  12795..12899   -  promoter       AmpR promoter: bla
  12952..13380   -  rep_origin     f1 ori (sequence partly withheld): f1 bacteriophage origin of replication; arrow indicates direction of (+) strand synthesis
  13385..13540   -  CDS            lacZα (fragment): LacZα fragment of β-galactosidase; lacZ fragment
  13548..13566   +  promoter       T7 promoter: promoter for bacteriophage T7 RNA polymerase
