[The description below was written by a language model from this plasmid's Addgene catalogue record and pLannotate feature annotations shown in this document.]
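Description:
pSLQ2842 is a 13.9 kb PiggyBac transposon plasmid for mammalian expression that delivers a two-part, gibberellin (GA)-inducible CRISPR activation system based on nuclease-dead Staphylococcus aureus Cas9. It is propagated in E. coli through a high-copy ColE1/pUC-type origin with ampicillin resistance, and the backbone also carries an f1 origin and pBluescript-derived lac/T3/T7 remnants. The PiggyBac terminal repeats implied by the backbone are not among the annotated features. Stable mammalian integrants, normally generated by supplying transposase, can be selected with Zeocin.

The first cassette uses the CAG promoter (chicken β-actin promoter with a chimeric intron) to express the Arabidopsis gibberellin receptor GID1 fused to the tripartite VPR activator (VP64, the p65/RELA activation domain and the Epstein-Barr virus Rta activation domain). An EMCV IRES then drives the BleoR Zeocin-resistance gene from the same transcript, and a WPRE enhances expression. The second cassette uses the mouse PGK promoter to express a fragment of the Arabidopsis DELLA protein GAI fused to TagBFP and Sa dCas9, which carries the D10A and N580A mutations that abolish cleavage. The catalogue lists a nucleoplasmin NLS upstream and an SV40 NLS downstream of dCas9, whereas the feature table annotates a nucleoplasmin NLS immediately after the Cas9 coding region. The mutation field for the GID1-VPR insert mentions PYL1, which is not a listed component of this construct.

GA promotes GID1–GAI binding, so adding the hormone recruits VPR to DNA-bound dCas9 and switches on target gene transcription, while TagBFP reports dCas9 expression. No guide RNA cassette is annotated, so an Sa-compatible sgRNA must be supplied separately. The construct is intended for chemically inducible gene activation, orthogonal to other dCas9 regulators.
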