Addgene plasmid #84244: pSLQ2842 pPB: CAG-GID1-VPR-IRES-Zeo-WPRE PGK-GAI-tagBFP-SadCas9
Purpose: Expresses GA-inducible VPR-Sa dCas9
Depositing lab: Stanley Qi. Depositing organization: Stanford University. Publication: Complex transcriptional modulation with orthogonal and inducible dCas9 regulators. Gao Y, Xiong X, Wong S, Charles EJ, Lim WA, Qi LS. Nat Methods. 2016 Oct 24. doi: 10.1038/nmeth.4042. PubMed 27776111.
Backbone
  Vector backbone: PB
  Backbone manufacturer: System Biosciences
  Total vector size (bp): 13933
  Vector type: Mammalian Expression, CRISPR, Synthetic Biology ; PiggyBac
  Selectable markers: Zeocin
Growth in bacteria
  Bacterial resistance: Ampicillin, 100 μg/mL
  Growth temperature: 37°C
  Growth strain: NEB Stable
  Copy number: High Copy
Gene/Insert 1
  Gene/Insert name: GAI-tagBFP-Sa dCas9 (alt name: nuclease dead SauCas9)
  Species: A. thaliana (mustard weed), Synthetic; S. aureus
  Insert size (bp): 4275
  Mutation: D10A, N580A
  Promoter: PGK
  Tag / fusion protein: GAI-tagBFP-Nucleoplasmin NLS (N terminal on insert); SV40 NLS (C terminal on insert)
  Cloning method: Ligation Independent Cloning
  Sequencing primers: 5′ gaaggtcctccggaggcc; 3′ CGGTCTGTATATCGAGGTTTATTTATTAATTTG
Gene/Insert 2
  Gene/Insert name: GID1-VPR (alt name: VP64-p65-Rta)
  Species: A. thaliana (mustard weed), Synthetic
  Insert size (bp): 2631
  Mutation: Synonymous mutation in PYL1 to remove XhoI site
  Promoter: CAG
  Tag / fusion protein: GID1 (N terminal on insert); IRES-Zeocin (C terminal on backbone)
  Cloning method: Ligation Independent Cloning
  Sequencing primers: 5′ tcggcttctggcgtgtga; 3′ gacggcaatatggtggaaaataac
Resource information
  A portion of this plasmid was derived from a plasmid made by: The Sa dCas9 gene was a gift from Feng Zhang (MIT). The GAI and GID1 domains were gifts from Takanari Inoue (Johns Hopkins)
Terms and licenses: Academic/Nonprofit Terms; Industry Terms: Not Available to Industry
How to cite: pSLQ2842 pPB: CAG-GID1-VPR-IRES-Zeo-WPRE PGK-GAI-tagBFP-SadCas9 was a gift from Stanley Qi (Addgene plasmid # 84244 ; http://n2t.net/addgene:84244 ; RRID:Addgene_84244)
