>Addgene plasmid #84244 | pSLQ2842 pPB: CAG-GID1-VPR-IRES-Zeo-WPRE PGK-GAI-tagBFP-SadCas9 | addgene partial sequence | sequence record 165658 | pCAG-F 5'-GCAACGTGCTGGTTATTGTG-3'
AAGAATTCGCCACCATGGCTGCGAGCGATGAAGTTAATCTTATTGAGAGCAGAACAGTGGTTCCTCTCAA
TACATGGGTTTTAATATCCAACTTCAAAGTAGCCTACAATATCCTTCGTCGCCCTGATGGAACCTTTAAC
CGACACTTAGCTGAGTATCTAGACCGTAAAGTCACTGCAAACGCCAATCCGGTTGATGGGGTTTTCTCGT
TCGATGTCTTGATTGATCGCAGGATCAATCTTCTAAGCAGAGTCTATAGACCAGCTTATGCAGATCAAGA
GCAACCTCCTAGTATTTTAGATCTCGAGAAGCCTGTTGATGGCGACATTGTCCCTGTTATATTGTTCTTC
CATGGAGGTAGCTTTGCTCATTCTTCTGCAAACAGTGCCATCTACGATACTCTTTGTCGCAGGCTTGTTG
GTTTGTGCAAGTGTGTTGTTGTCTCTGTGAATTATCGGCGTGCACCAGAGAATCCATACCCTTGTGCTTA
TGATGATGGTTGGATTGCTCTTAATTGGGTTAACTCGAGATCTTGGCTTAAATCCAAGAAAGACTCAAAG
GTCCATATTTTCTTGGCTGGTGATAGCTCTGGAGGTAACATCGCGCATAATGTGGCTTTAAGAGCGGGTG
AATCGGGAATCGATGTTTTGGGGAACATTCTGCTGAATCCTATGTTTGGTGGGAATGAGAGAACGGAGTC
TGAGAAAAGTTTGGATGGGAAATACTTTGTGACGGTTAGAGACCGCGATTGGTACTGGAAAGCGTTTTTA
CCCGAGGGAGAAGATAGAGAGCATCCAGCGTGTAATCCGTTTAGCCCGAGAGGGAAAAGCTTAGAAGGAG
TGAGTTTCCCCAAGAGTCTTGTGGTTGTCGCGGGTTTGGATTTGATTAGAGATTGGCAGTTGGCATAC
