>Addgene plasmid #84244 | pSLQ2842 pPB: CAG-GID1-VPR-IRES-Zeo-WPRE PGK-GAI-tagBFP-SadCas9 | addgene partial sequence | sequence record 165662 | M13-Rev 5'-CAGGAAACAGCTATGACC-3'
CAATTAACCCTCACTAAAGGGAACAAAAGCTGGATTAATTAAGCGGCCGCATACGCGTATACTAGATTAA
CCCTAGAAAGATAATCATATTGTGACGTACGTTAAAGATAATCATGCGTAAAATTGACGCATGTGTTTTA
TCGGTCTGTATATCGAGGTTTATTTATTAATTTGAATAGATATTAAGTTTTATTATATTTACACTTACAT
ACTAATAATAAATTCAACAAACAATTTATTTATGTTTATTTATTTATTAAAAAAAAACAAAAACTCAAAA
TTTCTTCTATAAAGTAACAAAACTTTTAACTAGCTCGAGTTACTTTTTCTTTTTTGCCTGGCCGGCCTTT
TTCGTGGCCGCCGGCCTTTTGCCCTTTTTGATGATCTGAGGGTGCTTCTTAGATTTCACTTCATACAGGT
TGCCCAGAATGTCTGTGCTGTACTTCTTAATGCTCTGGGTCTTGGAGGCGATTGTCTTAATGATCCTGGG
GGGCCTCTTGTCGTTCATGTTTTCCAGGTACTCGCGGTAGGTGATGTCGATCATGTTCACTTCGATCCGG
TTCAGCAGGTCGTTGTTCACGCCGATCACTCTATACAGCTCGCCGTTGATCTTGATCAGATCGTTGTTGT
AGAAGGAGGCGATAAACTCGGCCTGGTTGCTGATCTTCTTCAGCTTCTTAGCTTCCTCATAGCACTTGCT
ATTCACTTCGTAGTAGTTTTCTTTTTTGATCACATCCAGATTCTTCACGGTCACGAACTTGTACACGCCA
TTGTCCAGGTACACGTCGAATCTGTAGGGCTTCAGGGACAGCTTCACGACCTTGTTTCTGCTGTTGGGGT
AGTCGTCGGTGATGTCCAGATGGGCGTTCAGTTTGTTGCCGTAATACTTAATCTTCTTGATCACGGGGCC
GTTGTCCTTTTTGGAGTACTTGGTCAGGTAGTTCCCGGTTTCCTCGTAGTACTTG
