>Addgene plasmid #84244 | pSLQ2842 pPB: CAG-GID1-VPR-IRES-Zeo-WPRE PGK-GAI-tagBFP-SadCas9 | addgene partial sequence | sequence record 165663 | IRES-F 5'-TGGCTCTCCTCAAGCGTATT-3'
CCAGAAGGTACCCCATTGTATGGGATCTGATCTGGGGCCTCGGTGCACATGCTTTACGTGTGTTTAGTCG
AGGTTAAAAAACGTCTAGGCCCCCCGAACCACGGGGACGTGGTTTTCCTTTGAAAAACACGATGATAATA
TGGCCACAACCGGATCCGGAGCTACCATGGCCAAGTTGACCAGTGCCGTTCCGGTGCTCACCGCGCGCGA
CGTCGCCGGAGCGGTCGAGTTCTGGACCGACCGGCTCGGGTTCTCCCGGGACTTCGTGGAGGACGACTTC
GCCGGTGTGGTCCGGGACGACGTGACCCTGTTCATCAGCGCGGTCCAGGACCAGGTGGTGCCGGACAACA
CCCTGGCCTGGGTGTGGGTGCGCGGCCTGGACGAGCTGTACGCCGAGTGGTCGGAGGTCGTGTCCACGAA
CTTCCGGGACGCCTCCGGGCCGGCCATGACCGAGATCGGCGAGCAGCCGTGGGGGCGGGAGTTCGCCCTG
CGCGACCCGGCCGGCAACTGCGTGCACTTCGTGGCCGAGGAGCAGGACTGAGTTTAAACCATGCAAGCTT
GATATCAAGCTTATCGATAATCAACCTCTGGATTACAAAATTTGTGAAAGATTGACTGGTATTCTTAACT
ATGTTGCTCCTTTTACGCTATGTGGATACGCTGCTTTAATGCCTTTGTATCATGCTATTGCTTCCCGTAT
GGCTTTCATTTTCTCCTCCTTGTATAAATCCTGGTTGCTGTCTCTTTATGAGGAGTTGTGGCCCGTTGTC
AGGCAACGTGGCGTGGTGTGCACTGTGTTTGCTGACGCAACCCCCACTGGTTGGGGCATTGCCACCACCT
GT
