>Addgene plasmid #84244 | pSLQ2842 pPB: CAG-GID1-VPR-IRES-Zeo-WPRE PGK-GAI-tagBFP-SadCas9 | addgene partial sequence | sequence record 166910 | aGID1-F 5'-ctttaagagcgggtgaatcg-3'
TTCTGCTGAATCCTATGTTTGGTGGGAATGAGAGAACGGAGTCTGAGAAAAGTTTGGATGGGAAATACTT
TGTGACGGTTAGAGACCGCGATTGGTACTGGAAAGCGTTTTTACCCGAGGGAGAAGATAGAGAGCATCCA
GCGTGTAATCCGTTTAGCCCGAGAGGGAAAAGCTTAGAAGGAGTGAGTTTCCCCAAGAGTCTTGTGGTTG
TCGCGGGTTTGGATTTGATTAGAGATTGGCAGTTGGCATACGCGGAAGGGCTCAAGAAAGCGGGTCAAGA
GGTTAAGCTTATGCATTTAGAGAAAGCAACTGTTGGGTTTTACCTCTTGCCTAATAACAATCATTTCCAT
AATGTTATGGATGAGATTTCGGCGTTTGTAAACGCGGAATGTGAATTCTCAAGCGCTGCAGGTACTAGTG
ATGCTTTAGACGATTTTGACTTAGATATGCTTGGTTCAGACGCGTTAGACGACTTCGACCTAGACATGTT
AGGCTCAGATGCATTGGACGACTTCGATTTAGATATGTTGGGCTCCGATGCCCTAGATGACTTTGATCTA
GATATGCTAGGTAGTCCCAAAAAGAAGAGGAAAGTGGGATCCCAGTATCTGCCCGACACAGATGATAGAC
ACCGAATCGAAGAGAAACGCAAGCGAACGTATGAAACCTTCAAATCGATCATGAAGAAATCGCCCTTCTC
GGGTCCGACCGATCCCAGGCCCCCACCGAGAAGGATTGCGGTCCCGTCCCGCTCGTCGGCCAGCGTGCCG
AAGCCTGCGCCGCAGCCCTACCCCTTCACGTCGAGCCTGAGCACAATCAATTATGACGAGTTCCCGACGA
TGGTGTTCCCCTCGGGACAAATCTCACAAGCCTCGGCGCTCGCACCA
